Addgene plasmid #197604: pCDNA3_Gap43_Csx30_Cre
Purpose: Cre reporter for mammalian cells with Gap43 membrane anchor
Depositing lab: Feng Zhang. Depositing organization: Broad Institute. Publication: RNA-activated protein cleavage with a CRISPR-associated endopeptidase. Strecker J, Demircioglu FE, Li D, Faure G, Wilkinson ME, Gootenberg JS, Abudayyeh OO, Nishimasu H, Macrae RK, Zhang F. Science. 2022 Nov 25;378(6622):874-881. doi: 10.1126/science.add7450. Epub 2022 Nov 3. PubMed 36423276.
Backbone
  Vector backbone: pCDNA3
  Vector type: Mammalian Expression
Growth in bacteria
  Bacterial resistance: Ampicillin, 100 μg/mL
  Growth temperature: 37°C
  Growth strain: DH5alpha
  Copy number: High Copy
Gene/Insert
  Gene/Insert name: Gap43_Csx30_Cre
Terms and licenses: Academic/Nonprofit Terms; Industry Terms: Not Available to Industry
How to cite: pCDNA3_Gap43_Csx30_Cre was a gift from Feng Zhang (Addgene plasmid # 197604 ; http://n2t.net/addgene:197604 ; RRID:Addgene_197604)
