[The description below was written by a language model from this plasmid's Addgene catalogue record and pLannotate feature annotations shown in this document.]
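Description:
pCDNA3_Gap43_Csx30_Cre is a 7.9 kb mammalian expression plasmid built on the pCDNA3 backbone. It is propagated in E. coli from a high-copy ColE1/pUC-type origin under ampicillin selection (AmpR with its own bla promoter). It also carries an f1 origin and an SV40 promoter-driven neomycin phosphotransferase cassette with an SV40 poly(A) signal, the standard pCDNA3 marker that permits G418 selection of transfected mammalian cells.

The payload is a single fusion open reading frame placed downstream of the CMV enhancer/promoter, with a T7 promoter just upstream of the coding region, and terminated by the bGH polyadenylation signal. The annotated parts of this frame are a short N-terminal fragment of rat Gap43, which serves as the membrane anchor named in the record, followed by a 3xHA epitope tag and the Cre recombinase coding sequence. The roughly 1 kb stretch between the Gap43 fragment and the 3xHA tag is not annotated in the feature table. From the insert name it presumably holds the Csx30 portion, but the record does not define its boundaries or source organism.

The stated purpose is a Cre reporter for mammalian cells, and the associated publication concerns RNA-activated protein cleavage by a CRISPR-associated endopeptidase. The layout is consistent with Cre being held at the membrane through Gap43 until the Csx30 linker is cleaved, freeing it to act on loxP sites in a separate reporter, although the record does not spell out this mechanism. A U6 promoter is also annotated upstream of the CMV enhancer, but no transcript downstream of it is annotated and its role is not stated.
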