Features (pLannotate 1.2.2; 23 found; start..end, strand, type, name):
     28..80      -  misc_feature   bom (fragment): basis of mobility region from pBR322
    170..410     +  promoter       U6 promoter: RNA polymerase III promoter for human U6 snRNA
    538..917     +  enhancer       CMV enhancer: human cytomegalovirus immediate early enhancer
    918..1121    +  promoter       CMV promoter: human cytomegalovirus (CMV) immediate early promoter
   1117..1150    +  LTR            5' LTR (truncated) (fragment): truncated 5' long terminal repeat (LTR) from HIV-1
   1166..1184    +  promoter       T7 promoter: promoter for bacteriophage T7 RNA polymerase
   1226..1285    +  CDS            Gap43 (fragment): NEUM_RAT - Experimental evidence at protein level: Swiss-Prot protein existence level 1. This protein is associated with nerve growth. It is a major component of the motile 'growth cones' that form the tips of elongating axons. Plays a role in axonal and dendritic filopodia induction (By similarity). From Rattus norvegicus (Rat).
   2258..2338    +  CDS            3xHA: three tandem HA epitope tags
   2404..3426    +  CDS            Cre: site-specific recombinase Cre is a site-specific recombinase from bacteriophage P1. Recombination occurs at loxP sequences.
   3507..3731    +  polyA_signal   bGH poly(A) signal: bovine growth hormone polyadenylation signal
   3735..3756    +  promoter       SV40 promoter (fragment): SV40 enhancer and early promoter
   3777..4205    +  rep_origin     f1 ori (sequence partly withheld): f1 bacteriophage origin of replication; arrow indicates direction of (+) strand synthesis
   4219..4548    +  promoter       SV40 promoter: SV40 enhancer and early promoter
   4615..5406    +  CDS            neo: KKA2_KLEPN - Also known as kan, nptII. Experimental evidence at protein level: Swiss-Prot protein existence level 1. Resistance to kanamycin, neomycin, paromomycin, ribostamycin, butirosin and gentamicin B. From Klebsiella pneumoniae.
   5430..5588    +  CDS            ble (fragment): BLE_KLEPN - Experimental evidence at protein level: Swiss-Prot protein existence level 1. Binding protein with a strong affinity to the bleomycin family of antibiotics. Binds to CL990; an antimitotic-antibiotic compound. From Klebsiella pneumoniae.
   5583..5704    +  polyA_signal   SV40 poly(A) signal: SV40 polyadenylation signal
   5777..5793    -  protein_bind   lac operator: The lac repressor binds to the lac operator to inhibit transcription in E. coli. This inhibition can be relieved by adding lactose or isopropyl-β-D-thiogalactopyranoside (IPTG). lac repressor encoded by lacI
   5801..5831    -  promoter       lac promoter: promoter for the E. coli lac operon
   5846..5867    -  protein_bind   CAP binding site: CAP binding activates transcription in the presence of cAMP. E. coli catabolite activator protein
   5880..5972    -  CDS            lacI (fragment): lac repressor; lacI; The lac repressor binds to the lac operator to inhibit transcription in E. coli. This inhibition can be relieved by adding lactose or isopropyl-β-D-thiogalactopyranoside (IPTG).
   6155..6743    -  rep_origin     ori: high-copy-number ColE1/pMB1/pBR322/pUC origin of replication
   6914..7774    -  CDS            AmpR: β-lactamase; bla; confers resistance to ampicillin, carbenicillin, and related antibiotics
   7775..7879    -  promoter       AmpR promoter: bla
>Addgene plasmid #197604 | pCDNA3_Gap43_Csx30_Cre | addgene full sequence | sequence record 394529 | Addgene NGS Result
GACGGATCGGGAGATCTCCCGATCCCCTATGGTGCACTCTCAGTACAATCTGCTCTGATGCCGCATAGTT
AAGCCAGTATCTGCTCCCTGCTTGTGTGTTGGAGGTCGCTGAGTAGTGCGCGAGCAAAATTTAAGCTACA
ACAAGGCAAGGCTTGACCGACTTAATTAAGAGGGCCTATTTCCCATGATTCCTTCATATTTGCATATACG
ATACAAGGCTGTTAGAGAGATAATTGGAATTAATTTGACTGTAAACACAAAGATATTAGTACAAAATACG
TGACGTAGAAAGTAATAATTTCTTGGGTAGTTTGCAGTTTTAAAATTATGTTTTAAAATGGACTATCATA
TGCTTACCGTAACTTGAAAGTATTTCGATTTCTTGGCTTTATATATCTTGTGGAAAGGACGAAACACCGT
AATTTCTACTCTTGTAGATGGAGACGATATATCGTCTCTTTTTCAATTGCATGAAGAATCTGCTTAGGGT
TAGGCGTTTTGCGCTGCTTCGCGATGTACGGGCCAGATATACGCGTTGACATTGATTATTGACTAGTTAT
TAATAGTAATCAATTACGGGGTCATTAGTTCATAGCCCATATATGGAGTTCCGCGTTACATAACTTACGG
TAAATGGCCCGCCTGGCTGACCGCCCAACGACCCCCGCCCATTGACGTCAATAATGACGTATGTTCCCAT
AGTAACGCCAATAGGGACTTTCCATTGACGTCAATGGGTGGAGTATTTACGGTAAACTGCCCACTTGGCA
GTACATCAAGTGTATCATATGCCAAGTACGCCCCCTATTGACGTCAATGACGGTAAATGGCCCGCCTGGC
ATTATGCCCAGTACATGACCTTATGGGACTTTCCTACTTGGCAGTACATCTACGTATTAGTCATCGCTAT
TACCATGGTGATGCGGTTTTGGCAGTACATCAATGGGCGTGGATAGCGGTTTGACTCACGGGGATTTCCA
AGTCTCCACCCCATTGACGTCAATGGGAGTTTGTTTTGGCACCAAAATCAACGGGACTTTCCAAAATGTC
GTAACAACTCCGCCCCATTGACGCAAATGGGCGGTAGGCGTGTACGGTGGGAGGTCTATATAAGCAGAGC
TCTCTGGCTAACTAGAGAACCCACTGCTTACTGGCTTATCGAAATTAATACGACTCACTATAGGGAGACC
CAAGCTGGCTAGCGTTTAAACTTAAGCTTGCCACCATGCTGTGCTGTATGCGGAGAACCAAGCAGGTGGA
AAAGAACGACGAGGATCAGAAAATCGGCGGAGGGTCCGCCACCATGGGCTATAATCACCCGTATCCGGCT
GATGTGGGTATGCGTATTCATCAGGTTGCCCGCGCGGTTTTTTCGCAAACGAACCTGTCCCCGGCGGAAC
GCCTGGCTGTAGCCATCGCTGGAGCGTGCTTCACCCCGGAAATCAGCGAGGACCGTCGTTTGGAGATCCT
CTTGGACTGTGAAGAACGTGTCTGTGAAATTGAAGCACCGACTGGTGACGACACGAGCGTACGTGTTATC
AAGGATCTGAAGGCCCTGGCTGATCATCGTGTCCGCCACGAAATCCCAGCCGAGTCCCTCGTGAGCCTGT
GGTTTGAACAGATTGAAGCCGCAGGCACGGACTTCGATACCAAAACCCCTATGGATGAGCTTGTGCTGCG
TATGCTGTCCGATAACGTGATCACCCTGTCGGTGGATCGTAAAGCCGCGAGCCAAACCGAGACAGACGAC
GTTAAGCCGCAGAAAGGTAAAATCATCCCGTTCCCGGTTCCGGATATCGCGAACGATGAGGTGGAGTACC
AGAAAGCTGTGGGTATGAAAAAGGACAAAAAGGCCGCGAACGACTCCAAAGTGAAGTTTCCGGGTCTGTT
GGAGATCCAAGGTTGCCGTGATGGCGATAAGGCGATTCTATTGGAGGACACTGACGACGCAGCCGCGAAC
CACCGCAAACTATTTAGTATTCTGAAGGCGGGTAAGCTGAACAGCGCGTTCTTCATCCAATCTGACGACG
GCGAGTGGGTTGAATCTGAGAGTAAGCCGACCATGGAAGACAATCGTATTATTTTGCACGATAGCCACCA
CAGCAGCTTCGTTTGGATTCTCGACACGGGTAGCATGCAGCTGCGCCAAAGCGTTAAGTGCGTTAAGGAT
GCGCTGAATAAAAAGACGGGCTCTGCGAAAAAATTGAAGCCAAAAACCATGATCGTGTGGGTCACCATTC
CGCAAGAAGGCGGATCTTACCCATACGATGTTCCAGATTACGCTTATCCCTACGACGTGCCTGATTATGC
ATACCCATATGATGTCCCCGACTATGCCGCGCCGAAAAAAAAACGCAAAGTGAACGGCGGAGGGTCCGGA
GGAGGCGGTAGCGGAGGCGCGAGCAATTTACTGACCGTACACCAAAATTTGCCTGCATTACCGGTCGATG
CAACGAGTGATGAGGTTCGCAAGAACCTGATGGACATGTTCAGGGATCGCCAGGCGTTTTCTGAGCATAC
CTGGAAAATGCTTCTGTCCGTTTGCCGGTCGTGGGCGGCATGGTGCAAGTTGAATAACCGGAAATGGTTT
CCCGCAGAACCTGAAGATGTTCGCGATTATCTTCTATATCTTCAGGCGCGCGGTCTGGCAGTAAAAACTA
TCCAGCAACATTTGGGCCAGCTAAACATGCTTCATCGTCGGTCCGGGCTGCCACGACCAAGTGACAGCAA
TGCTGTTTCACTGGTTATGCGGCGGATCCGAAAAGAAAACGTTGATGCCGGTGAACGTGCAAAACAGGCT
CTAGCGTTCGAACGCACTGATTTCGACCAGGTTCGTTCACTCATGGAAAATAGCGATCGCTGCCAGGATA
TACGTAATCTGGCATTTCTGGGGATTGCTTATAACACCCTGTTACGTATAGCCGAAATTGCCAGGATCAG
GGTTAAAGATATCTCACGTACTGACGGTGGGAGAATGTTAATCCATATTGGCAGAACGAAAACGCTGGTT
AGCACCGCAGGTGTAGAGAAGGCACTTAGCCTGGGGGTAACTAAACTGGTCGAGCGATGGATTTCCGTCT
CTGGTGTAGCTGATGATCCGAATAACTACCTGTTTTGCCGGGTCAGAAAAAATGGTGTTGCCGCGCCATC
TGCCACCAGCCAGCTATCAACTCGCGCCCTGGAAGGGATTTTTGAAGCAACTCATCGATTGATTTACGGC
GCTAAGGATGACTCTGGTCAGAGATACCTGGCCTGGTCTGGACACAGTGCCCGTGTCGGAGCCGCGCGAG
ATATGGCCCGCGCTGGAGTTTCAATACCGGAGATCATGCAAGCTGGTGGCTGGACCAATGTAAATATTGT
CATGAACTATATCCGTAACCTGGATAGTGAAACAGGGGCAATGGTGCGCCTGCTGGAAGATGGCGACTAA
GAATTCTGCAGATATCCAGCACAGTGGCGGCCGCTCGAGTCTAGAGGGCCCGTTTAAACCCGCTGATCAG
CCTCGACTGTGCCTTCTAGTTGCCAGCCATCTGTTGTTTGCCCCTCCCCCGTGCCTTCCTTGACCCTGGA
AGGTGCCACTCCCACTGTCCTTTCCTAATAAAATGAGGAAATTGCATCGCATTGTCTGAGTAGGTGTCAT
TCTATTCTGGGGGGTGGGGTGGGGCAGGACAGCAAGGGGGAGGATTGGGAAGACAATAGCAGGCATGCTG
GGGATGCGGTGGGCTCTATGGCTTCTGAGGCGGAAAGAACCAGCTGGGGCTCTAGGGGGTATCCCC
[124 nt withheld, positions 3777-3900]
C
[91 nt withheld, positions 3902-3992]
A
[49 nt withheld, positions 3994-4042]
CCTTTGACGTTGGAGTCCACGTTCTTT
[37 nt withheld, positions 4070-4106]
ACCCTATCTCGGTCTATTCTTTTGATTTATAAGGGATTTTGCCGATTTCGGCCTATTGGTTAAAAAATGA
GCTGATTTAACAAAAATTTAACGCGAATTAATTCTGTGGAATGTGTGTCAGTTAGGGTGTGGAAAGTCCC
CAGGCTCCCCAGCAGGCAGAAGTATGCAAAGCATGCATCTCAATTAGTCAGCAACCAGGTGTGGAAAGTC
CCCAGGCTCCCCAGCAGGCAGAAGTATGCAAAGCATGCATCTCAATTAGTCAGCAACCATAGTCCCGCCC
CTAACTCCGCCCATCCCGCCCCTAACTCCGCCCAGTTCCGCCCATTCTCCGCCCCATGGCTGACTAATTT
TTTTTATTTATGCAGAGGCCGAGGCCGCCTCTGCCTCTGAGCTATTCCAGAAGTAGTGAGGAGGCTTTTT
TGGAGGCCTAGGCTTTTGCAAAAAGCTCCCGGGAGCTTGTATATCCATTTTCGGATCTGATCAAGAGACA
GGATGAGGATCGTTTCGCATGATTGAACAAGATGGATTGCACGCAGGTTCTCCGGCCGCTTGGGTGGAGA
GGCTATTCGGCTATGACTGGGCACAACAGACAATCGGCTGCTCTGATGCCGCCGTGTTCCGGCTGTCAGC
GCAGGGGCGCCCGGTTCTTTTTGTCAAGACCGACCTGTCCGGTGCCCTGAATGAACTGCAGGACGAGGCA
GCGCGGCTATCGTGGCTGGCCACGACGGGCGTTCCTTGCGCAGCTGTGCTCGACGTTGTCACTGAAGCGG
GAAGGGACTGGCTGCTATTGGGCGAAGTGCCGGGGCAGGATCTCCTGTCATCTCACCTTGCTCCTGCCGA
GAAAGTATCCATCATGGCTGATGCAATGCGGCGGCTGCATACGCTTGATCCGGCTACCTGCCCATTCGAC
CACCAAGCGAAACATCGCATCGAGCGAGCACGTACTCGGATGGAAGCCGGTCTTGTCGATCAGGATGATC
TGGACGAAGAGCATCAGGGGCTCGCGCCAGCCGAACTGTTCGCCAGGCTCAAGGCGCGCATGCCCGACGG
CGAGGATCTCGTCGTGACCCATGGCGATGCCTGCTTGCCGAATATCATGGTGGAAAATGGCCGCTTTTCT
GGATTCATCGACTGTGGCCGGCTGGGTGTGGCGGACCGCTATCAGGACATAGCGTTGGCTACCCGTGATA
TTGCTGAAGAGCTTGGCGGCGAATGGGCTGACCGCTTCCTCGTGCTTTACGGTATCGCCGCTCCCGATTC
GCAGCGCATCGCCTTCTATCGCCTTCTTGACGAGTTCTTCTGAGCGGGACTCTGGGGTTCGAAATGACCG
ACCAAGCGACGCCCAACCTGCCATCACGAGATTTCGATTCCACCGCCGCCTTCTATGAAAGGTTGGGCTT
CGGAATCGTTTTCCGGGACGCCGGCTGGATGATCCTCCAGCGCGGGGATCTCATGCTGGAGTTCTTCGCC
CACCCCAACTTGTTTATTGCAGCTTATAATGGTTACAAATAAAGCAATAGCATCACAAATTTCACAAATA
AAGCATTTTTTTCACTGCATTCTAGTTGTGGTTTGTCCAAACTCATCAATGTATCTTATCATGTCTGTAT
ACCGTCGACCTCTAGCTAGAGCTTGGCGTAATCATGGTCATAGCTGTTTCCTGTGTGAAATTGTTATCCG
CTCACAATTCCACACAACATACGAGCCGGAAGCATAAAGTGTAAAGCCTGGGGTGCCTAATGAGTGAGCT
AACTCACATTAATTGCGTTGCGCTCACTGCCCGCTTTCCAGTCGGGAAACCTGTCGTGCCAGCTGCATTA
ATGAATCGGCCAACGCGCGGGGAGAGGCGGTTTGCGTATTGGGCGCTCTTCCGCTTCCTCGCTCACTGAC
TCGCTGCGCTCGGTCGTTCGGCTGCGGCGAGCGGTATCAGCTCACTCAAAGGCGGTAATACGGTTATCCA
CAGAATCAGGGGATAACGCAGGAAAGAACATGTGAGCAAAAGGCCAGCAAAAGGCCAGGAACCGTAAAAA
GGCCGCGTTGCTGGCGTTTTTCCATAGGCTCCGCCCCCCTGACGAGCATCACAAAAATCGACGCTCAAGT
CAGAGGTGGCGAAACCCGACAGGACTATAAAGATACCAGGCGTTTCCCCCTGGAAGCTCCCTCGTGCGCT
CTCCTGTTCCGACCCTGCCGCTTACCGGATACCTGTCCGCCTTTCTCCCTTCGGGAAGCGTGGCGCTTTC
TCATAGCTCACGCTGTAGGTATCTCAGTTCGGTGTAGGTCGTTCGCTCCAAGCTGGGCTGTGTGCACGAA
CCCCCCGTTCAGCCCGACCGCTGCGCCTTATCCGGTAACTATCGTCTTGAGTCCAACCCGGTAAGACACG
ACTTATCGCCACTGGCAGCAGCCACTGGTAACAGGATTAGCAGAGCGAGGTATGTAGGCGGTGCTACAGA
GTTCTTGAAGTGGTGGCCTAACTACGGCTACACTAGAAGAACAGTATTTGGTATCTGCGCTCTGCTGAAG
CCAGTTACCTTCGGAAAAAGAGTTGGTAGCTCTTGATCCGGCAAACAAACCACCGCTGGTAGCGGTGGTT
TTTTTGTTTGCAAGCAGCAGATTACGCGCAGAAAAAAAGGATCTCAAGAAGATCCTTTGATCTTTTCTAC
GGGGTCTGACGCTCAGTGGAACGAAAACTCACGTTAAGGGATTTTGGTCATGAGATTATCAAAAAGGATC
TTCACCTAGATCCTTTTAAATTAAAAATGAAGTTTTAAATCAATCTAAAGTATATATGAGTAAACTTGGT
CTGACAGTTACCAATGCTTAATCAGTGAGGCACCTATCTCAGCGATCTGTCTATTTCGTTCATCCATAGT
TGCCTGACTCCCCGTCGTGTAGATAACTACGATACGGGAGGGCTTACCATCTGGCCCCAGTGCTGCAATG
ATACCGCGAGACCCACGCTCACCGGCTCCAGATTTATCAGCAATAAACCAGCCAGCCGGAAGGGCCGAGC
GCAGAAGTGGTCCTGCAACTTTATCCGCCTCCATCCAGTCTATTAATTGTTGCCGGGAAGCTAGAGTAAG
TAGTTCGCCAGTTAATAGTTTGCGCAACGTTGTTGCCATTGCTACAGGCATCGTGGTGTCACGCTCGTCG
TTTGGTATGGCTTCATTCAGCTCCGGTTCCCAACGATCAAGGCGAGTTACATGATCCCCCATGTTGTGCA
AAAAAGCGGTTAGCTCCTTCGGTCCTCCGATCGTTGTCAGAAGTAAGTTGGCCGCAGTGTTATCACTCAT
GGTTATGGCAGCACTGCATAATTCTCTTACTGTCATGCCATCCGTAAGATGCTTTTCTGTGACTGGTGAG
TACTCAACCAAGTCATTCTGAGAATAGTGTATGCGGCGACCGAGTTGCTCTTGCCCGGCGTCAATACGGG
ATAATACCGCGCCACATAGCAGAACTTTAAAAGTGCTCATCATTGGAAAACGTTCTTCGGGGCGAAAACT
CTCAAGGATCTTACCGCTGTTGAGATCCAGTTCGATGTAACCCACTCGTGCACCCAACTGATCTTCAGCA
TCTTTTACTTTCACCAGCGTTTCTGGGTGAGCAAAAACAGGAAGGCAAAATGCCGCAAAAAAGGGAATAA
GGGCGACACGGAAATGTTGAATACTCATACTCTTCCTTTTTCAATATTATTGAAGCATTTATCAGGGTTA
TTGTCTCATGAGCGGATACATATTTGAATGTATTTAGAAAAATAAACAAATAGGGGTTCCGCGCACATTT
CCCCGAAAAGTGCCACCTGACGTC
